>Addgene plasmid #56630 | YPet-Cx32-7 | depositor partial sequence | sequence record 87519 | insert sequence
GACGTCAGATCCGCTAGCGCTACCGGACTCAGATCTCGAGCTCAAGCTTCGAATTCCCTCTGGGAAAGGG
CAGCAGCAGCCAGGTGTGGCAGTGACAGGGAGGTGTGAATGAGGCAGGATGAACTGGACAGGTTTGTACA
CCTTGCTCAGTGGCGTGAACCGGCATTCTACTGCCATTGGCCGAGTATGGCTCTCGGTCATCTTCATCTT
CAGAATCATGGTGCTGGTGGTGGCTGCAGAGAGTGTGTGGGGTGATGAGAAATCTTCCTTCATCTGCAAC
ACACTCCAGCCTGGCTGCAACAGCGTTTGCTATGACCAATTCTTCCCCATCTCCCATGTGCGGCTGTGGT
CCCTGCAGCTCATCCTAGTTTCCACCCCAGCTCTCCTCGTGGCCATGCACGTGGCTCACCAGCAACACAT
AGAGAAGAAAATGCTACGGCTTGAGGGCCATGGGGACCCCCTACACCTGGAGGAGGTGAAGAGGCACAAG
GTCCACATCTCAGGGACACTGTGGTGGACCTATGTCATCAGCGTGGTGTTCCGGCTGTTGTTTGAGGCCG
TCTTCATGTATGTCTTTTATCTGCTCTACCCTGGCTATGCCATGGTGCGGCTGGTCAAGTGCGACGTCTA
CCCCTGCCCCAACACAGTGGACTGCTTCGTGTCCCGCCCCACCGAGAAAACCGTCTTCACCGTCTTCATG
CTAGCTGCCTCTGGCATCTGCATCATCCTCAATGTGGCCGAGGTGGTGTACCTCATCATCCGGGCCTGTG
CCCGCCGAGCCCAGCGCCGCTCCAATCCACCTTCCCGCAAGGGCTCGGGCTTCGGCCACCGCCTCTCACC
TGAATACAAGCAGAATGAGATCAACAAGCTGCTGAGTGAGCAGGATGGCTCCCTGAAAGACATACTGCGC
CGCAGCCCTGGCACCGGGGCTGGGCTGGCTGAAAAGAGCGACCGCTGCTCGGCCTGCGCGGATCCACCGG
TCGCCACCATGGTGAGCAAAGGCGAAGAGCTGTTCACCGGCGTGGTGCCCATCCTGGTGGAGCTGGACGG
CGACGTGAACGGCCACAAGTTCAGCGTGAGCGGCGAGGGCGAGGGCGACGCCACCTACGGCAAGCTGACC
CTGAAGCTGCTGTGCACCACCGGCAAGCTGCCCGTGCCCTGGCCCACCCTGGTGACCACCCTGGGCTACG
GCGTGCAGTGCTTCGCCCGGTACCCCGACCACATGAAGCAGCACGACTTCTTCAAGAGCGCCATGCCCGA
GGGCTACGTGCAGGAGCGGACCATCTTCTTCAAGGACGACGGCAACTACAAGACCCGGGCCGAGGTGAAG
TTCGAGGGCGACACCCTGGTGAACCGGATCGAGCTGAAGGGCATCGACTTCAAGGAGGACGGCAACATCC
TGGGCCACAAGCTGGAGTACAACTACAACAGCCACAACGTGTACATCACCGCCGACAAGCAGAAGAACGG
CATCAAGGCCAACTTCAAGATCCGGCACAACATCGAGGACGGCGGCGTGCAGCTGGCCGACCACTACCAG
CAGAACACCCCCATCGGCGACGGCCCCGTGCTGCTGCCCGACAACCACTACCTGAGCTACCAGAGCGCCC
TGTTCAAGGACCCCAACGAGAAGCGGGACCACATGGTGCTGCTGGAGTTCCTGACCGCCGCCGGCATCAC
CGAGGGCATGAACGAGCTCTATAAGTAAAGCGGCCGCGACTCTAGATCATAATCAGCCATACCACATGAG
