[The description below was written by a language model from this plasmid's Addgene catalogue record.]
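Description:
YPet-Cx32-7 is a mammalian expression plasmid that produces human connexin 32 (gap junction beta-1 protein, gene GJB1) fused to the yellow fluorescent protein YPet. It is built on a YPet fluorescent-protein vector backbone of about 4.75 kb, excluding the insert. The plasmid is maintained at high copy number in E. coli under kanamycin selection. For mammalian cells it carries a neomycin resistance marker, so stable transfectants can be selected with G418. The record does not name the origin of replication, and no feature table is provided, so the detailed layout of the backbone cannot be confirmed here.

The fusion is transcribed from the CMV promoter, a strong constitutive promoter suited to transient or stable expression in many mammalian cell lines. The listed 3′ sequencing primer implies an SV40 polyadenylation signal downstream of the coding region. The record does not state whether YPet sits at the N- or C-terminus of connexin 32. The "7" in the name may refer to a linker length, but this is not documented either.

Connexin 32 assembles into hemichannels that dock between neighbouring cells to form gap junctions, so the tagged protein serves as a fluorescent marker for these structures. The stated purpose is gap junction localization, with YPet excitation at 513 nm and emission at 527 nm. Typical uses are live- or fixed-cell imaging of gap junction plaques and of connexin trafficking and distribution. GJB1 is also the gene associated with X-linked Charcot-Marie-Tooth disease, as its recorded aliases (CMTX, CMTX1) indicate.
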