Addgene plasmid #56630: YPet-Cx32-7
Purpose: Localization: Gap Junctions, Excitation: 513, Emission: 527
Depositing lab: Michael Davidson. Depositing organization: Florida State University, Tallahassee.
Backbone
  Vector backbone: YPet
  Backbone size w/o insert (bp): 4750
  Vector type: Mammalian Expression
  Selectable markers: Neomycin (select with G418)
Growth in bacteria
  Bacterial resistance: Kanamycin, 50 μg/mL
  Growth temperature: 37°C
  Growth strain: DH5alpha
  Copy number: High Copy
Gene/Insert
  Gene/Insert name: Cx32 (alt names: Human Beta-1 Connexin 32; NM_001097642.2)
  Species: H. sapiens (human)
  Entrez Gene: GJB1 (a.k.a. CMTX, CMTX1, CX32)
  Promoter: CMV
  Tag / fusion protein: YPet
  Cloning method: Unknown
  Sequencing primers: 5′ CMV-F; 3′ SV40pA-R
Terms and licenses: Academic/Nonprofit Terms; Industry Terms
Depositor comments: H. sapiens (human) Beta-1 Connexin 32. Excitation = 513; Emission = 527
How to cite: YPet-Cx32-7 was a gift from Michael Davidson (Addgene plasmid # 56630 ; http://n2t.net/addgene:56630 ; RRID:Addgene_56630)
